Addgene plasmid #53609: pMGIB-3xFLAG-reptin
Purpose: Retroviral expression of human reptin
Depositing lab: Steven Artandi. Depositing organization: Stanford University. Publication: Identification of ATPases pontin and reptin as telomerase components essential for holoenzyme assembly. Venteicher AS, Meng Z, Mason PJ, Veenstra TD, Artandi SE. Cell. 2008 Mar 21;132(6):945-57. doi: 10.1016/j.cell.2008.01.019. PubMed 18358808.
Backbone
  Vector backbone: pMGIB
  Backbone size w/o insert (bp): 6000
  Total vector size (bp): 7000
  Modifications to backbone: Retroviral backbone. Insert followed by IRES-Blasticidin cassette
  Vector type: Mammalian Expression, Retroviral
  Selectable markers: Blasticidin
  Backbone manufacturer: -
Growth in bacteria
  Bacterial resistance: Ampicillin, 100 μg/mL
  Growth temperature: 37°C
  Growth strain: DH5alpha
  Copy number: High Copy
Gene/Insert
  Gene/Insert name: reptin (alt names: RUVBL2; RuvB-like AAA ATPase 2)
  Species: H. sapiens (human)
  Mutation: CDS mutated to confer resistance to shRNA. All mutations silent
  GenBank ID: NM_006666.1; NP_006657.1
  Entrez Gene: RUVBL2 (a.k.a. CGI-46, ECP-51, ECP51, INO80J, REPTIN, RVB2, TAP54-beta, TIH2, TIP48, TIP49B)
  Promoter: LTR
  Tag / fusion protein: 3xFLAG (N terminal on backbone)
  Cloning method: Restriction Enzyme; 5′ cloning site AscI (not destroyed); 3′ cloning site PacI (not destroyed)
  Sequencing primers: 5′ T7 forward; 3′ IRES-R
Terms and licenses: Academic/Nonprofit Terms; Industry Terms: Not Available to Industry
How to cite: pMGIB-3xFLAG-reptin was a gift from Steven Artandi (Addgene plasmid # 53609 ; http://n2t.net/addgene:53609 ; RRID:Addgene_53609)
