[The description below was written by a language model from this plasmid's Addgene catalogue record.]
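Description:
pMGIB-3xFLAG-reptin is a retroviral mammalian expression plasmid built on the pMGIB backbone, designed to deliver and stably express human reptin (RUVBL2, RuvB-like AAA ATPase 2) in mammalian cells. It is maintained in E. coli as a high-copy plasmid under ampicillin selection, and the record lists an approximate total size of 7 kb, of which about 6 kb is backbone. No feature table is provided, so details such as the bacterial origin, the packaging signal and the exact LTR type are not stated.

Expression of the insert is driven by the retroviral LTR. The reptin coding sequence sits between AscI and PacI sites, both retained, and is fused in frame to an N-terminal 3xFLAG tag supplied by the backbone, which allows detection or affinity purification of the protein with anti-FLAG reagents. Downstream of the insert is an IRES-blasticidin cassette, so the tagged reptin and the blasticidin resistance gene are translated from a single bicistronic transcript. Blasticidin selection therefore enriches for transduced cells that also express the transgene.

The coding sequence carries silent mutations that make the transcript resistant to an shRNA while leaving the protein sequence unchanged. This design suits knockdown-rescue experiments, in which endogenous reptin is depleted by RNAi and the tagged, shRNA-resistant version is supplied from the integrated provirus. The associated work concerned pontin and reptin as ATPases involved in telomerase holoenzyme assembly. The specific shRNA target is not given in the record.
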