>Addgene plasmid #53609 | pMGIB-3xFLAG-reptin | addgene partial sequence | sequence record 89477 | pLXSN5 5'-CCCTTGAACCTCCTCGTTCGACC-3'
CCTTCTCTAGGCGCCCCCATATGAGATCTTATATGGGGCACCCCCGCCCCTTGTAAACTTCCCTGACCCT
GACATGACAAGAGTTACTAACAGCCCCTCTCTCCAAGCTCACTTACAGGCTCTCTACTTAGTCCAGCACG
AAGTCTGGAGACCTCTGGCGGCAGCCTACCAAGAACAACTGGACCGACCGGTGGTACCTCACCCTTACCG
AGTCGGCGACACAGTGTGGGTCCGCCGACACCAGACTAAGAACCTAGAACCTCGCTGGAAAGGACCTTAC
ACAGTCCTGCTGACCACCCCCACCGCCCTCAAAGTAGACGGCATCGCAGCTTGGATACACGCCGCCCACG
TAAAACAATTGAAGATCTAGTCGAAATTAACCCTCACTAAAGGGAACAAAAGCTGGAGCTCCACCGCGGT
GGCGGCCAATTCGAGCTCGGTACCCGTTTAAACGCCACCATGGGGTCCCGGGCTGACTACAAAGACCATG
ACGGTGATTATAAAGATCATGACATCGACTACAAGGATGACGATGACAAGGGGCGCGCCGCAACCGTTAC
AGCCACAACCAAAGTCCCGGAGATCCGTGATGTAACAAGGATTGAGCGAATCGGTGCCCACTCCCACATC
CGGGGACTGGGGCTGGACGATGCCTTGGAGCCTCGGCAGGCTTCGCAAGGCATGGTGGGTCAGCTGGCGG
CACGGCGGGCGGCTGGCGTGGTGCTGGAGATGATCCGGGAAGGGAAGATTGCCGGTCGGGCAGTCCTTAT
TGCTGGCCAGCCGGGCACGGGGAAGACGGCCATCGCCATGGGCATGGCGCAGGCCCTGGGCCCTGACACG
CCATTCACAGCCATCGCCGGCAGTGAAATCTTCTCCCTGGAGATGAGCAAGACCGAGGCGCTGACGCAGG
CCTTCCGGCGGTCCATCGGCGTTCGCATCAAGGAGGAGACGGAGATCATCGAAGGGGAGGTGGTGGAGAT
CCAGATTGATCGACCAGCAACAGGGACGGGCTCCAAGGTGGGCAAACTGA
