>Addgene plasmid #53609 | pMGIB-3xFLAG-reptin | addgene partial sequence | sequence record 89486 | IRES-F 5'-TGGCTCTCCTCAAGCGTATT-3'
TGTATGGGATCTGATCTGGGGCCTCGGTGCACATGCTTTACATGTGTTTAGTCGAGGTTAAAAAACGTCT
AGGCCCCCCGAACCACGGGGACGTGGTTTTCCTTTGAAAAACACGATGATAATACCATGAAAACATTTAA
CATTTCTCAACAGGATCTAGAATTAGTAGAAGTAGCGACAGAGAAGATTACAATGCTTTATGAGGATAAT
AAACATCATGTGGGAGCGGCAATTCGTACGAAAACAGGAGAAATCATTTCGGCAGTACATATTGAAGCGT
ATATAGGACGAGTAACTGTTTGTGCAGAAGCCATTGCGATTGGTAGTGCAGTTTCGAATGGACAAAAGGA
TTTTGACACGATTGTAGCTGTTAGACACCCTTATTCTGACGAAGTAGATAGAAGTATTCGAGTGGTAAGT
CCTTGTGGTATGTGTAGGGAGTTGATTTCAGACTATGCACCAGATTGTTTTGTGTTAATAGAAATGAATG
GCAAGTTAGTCAAAACTACGATTGAAGAACTCATTCCACTCAAATATACCCGAAATTAAAAGTTTTACCA
TACCAAGCTCATCGGGCCGCCAGGTACAAGTAAGGATCCGGATTAGTCCAATTTGTTAAAGACAGGATAT
CAGTGGTCCAGGCTCTAGTTTTGACTCAACAATATCACCAGCTGAAGCCTATAGAGTACGAGCCATAGAT
AAAATAAAAGATTTTATTTAGTCTCCAGAAAAAGGGGGGAATGAAAGACCCCACCTGTAGGTTTGGCAAG
CTAGCTTAAGTAACGCCATTTTGCAAGGCATGGAAAAATACATAACTGAGAATAGAGAAGTTCAGATCAA
GGTCAGGAACAGATGG
