>Addgene plasmid #53609 | pMGIB-3xFLAG-reptin | addgene partial sequence | sequence record 89497 | pCDH-rev 5'-GCATTCCTTTGGCGAGAG-3'
AGGTTTCCGGGCCCTCACATTGCCAAAAGACGGCAATATGGTGGAAAATAACCGGAATTGGTCGAGGTCG
AGCTTGCATGCCTGCAGGTTTAAACAGTCGACTCTAGACTTAATTAATCAGGAGGTGTCCATGGTCTCGC
CTTTGAGTTCGTTGAAGAGGAAGGCGTCCTGGTACTCCTTCATGTACTGCGTGGAGCGGGACTCGTCCAG
GAAGAGTGAGTAGACCCGCTTGATGTCATCCACCTGCACTTCTGTACCCTTGCGTTTCCGGCACACCAAG
CTGGCAGCTGTGATGAGCTGGATGGCGTAGCGCAGTGACGTCTCCAGCCCGATGCGGGTCAGCACCGTGT
AGGCGTCCTCACTCATCTCCACATCTTCTTCCTCGCACCGGATGCGGAGGATCTGCTTCGTGTCTTTCTC
GCTGTAGGGGGTGGTGGAGACGATAAGCAGCCGGTCCAGCAGGTCTATGGGGATGCCGTGAGGGCTCTGG
TAGCTGGTGCCCCGGATTCGCGTGATGCCACGGTTGGTGGCCATGATCAGGACAGGCGCCATGTCACTCT
CCAGGGCCCGGTTGAGGAAGGAGAAGCTCTCGATGTCCAGCATGTGGACCTCGTCGATGAACAGCACTCC
AGGGATGATCTCCGCCTTGCCCTCCTCGCGCCACTCAGCCACCTTGGCATTGATCTGCTCACGGACTTCT
GACTTGATCTCCCCTGTGTCACCTGAGAAGAGCGCCAGGAAGCCCTGGGTGCGAGAGTTGATGACGTCGA
TCTCGTGCA
